Addgene plasmid #48163: psicheck-2-Phb mod
Purpose: contains Renilla Luciferase gene preceded by a mutated (ATG --> TTG) upstream open reading from element
Depositing lab: Vamsi Mootha. Depositing organization: Massachusetts General Hospital. Publication: Upstream open reading frames cause widespread reduction of protein expression and are polymorphic among humans. Calvo SE, Pagliarini DJ, Mootha VK. Proc Natl Acad Sci U S A. 2009 May 5;106(18):7507-12. doi: 10.1073/pnas.0810916106. Epub 2009 Apr 16. PubMed 19372376.
Backbone
  Vector backbone: psicheck2
  Backbone manufacturer: Promega
  Backbone size w/o insert (bp): 6273
  Total vector size (bp): 6362
  Vector type: Luciferase
Growth in bacteria
  Bacterial resistance: Ampicillin, 100 μg/mL
  Growth temperature: 37°C
  Growth strain: Top10
  Copy number: High Copy
Gene/Insert
  Gene/Insert name: 5" UTR of Phb
  Species: M. musculus (mouse)
  Mutation: A/T mutation in the ATG of the uORF
  GenBank ID: NM_008831
  Entrez Gene: Phb (a.k.a. Bap32)
  Cloning method: Restriction Enzyme; 5′ cloning site Nhe1 (not destroyed); 3′ cloning site Nhe1 (not destroyed)
  Sequencing primers: 5′ T7
Terms and licenses: Academic/Nonprofit Terms; Industry Terms: Not Available to Industry
How to cite: psicheck-2-Phb mod was a gift from Vamsi Mootha (Addgene plasmid # 48163 ; http://n2t.net/addgene:48163 ; RRID:Addgene_48163)
