[The description below was written by a language model from this plasmid's Addgene catalogue record.]
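Description:
psicheck-2-Phb mod is a dual-luciferase reporter plasmid built on the commercial psiCHECK-2 backbone (about 6.3 kb, with a total size of roughly 6.36 kb after a short insertion). It is maintained in E. coli as a high-copy plasmid under ampicillin selection. The record gives no feature table, so the promoters, polyadenylation signals and origin are not itemised. The psiCHECK-2 design generally carries a Renilla luciferase cassette as the experimental reporter and a separate firefly luciferase cassette on the same plasmid as an internal normalisation control for transfected mammalian cells.

The insert is the 5′ untranslated region of mouse Phb (prohibitin, also known as Bap32). It was cloned into a single NheI site, retained on both sides, so that it sits immediately upstream of the Renilla luciferase coding sequence. This UTR normally contains an upstream open reading frame (uORF). In this "mod" version the uORF start codon has been changed from ATG to TTG by a single A-to-T substitution, which removes the canonical start codon and is meant to prevent translation initiation there. Ribosomes scanning the leader should therefore be free to reach the Renilla start codon.

The plasmid is intended to measure how much a native uORF represses translation of the downstream main coding sequence. Presumably it is compared with a matching construct carrying the unmutated Phb leader, using the Renilla signal normalised to firefly. The associated study examined uORFs as widespread reducers of protein expression.
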