>Addgene plasmid #48163 | psicheck-2-Phb mod | depositor partial sequence | sequence record 69630 | T7
GCTAGCCACGCGCAGTATCCGGAGCTGGGGAATTCTTGTGGAGGTCAGAGTGAAAGCAGGTGTGAGTGGA
AGCAACAGAAGGAGTCATGTTGCTAGC
