>Addgene plasmid #48163 | psicheck-2-Phb mod | addgene partial sequence | sequence record 71795 | chim-int-F 5'-TCTTACTGACATCCACTTTGCC-3'
TTCAGCTCTTAAGGCTAGAGTACTTAATACGACTCACTATAGGCTAGCCACGCGCAGTATCCGGAGCTGG
GGAATTCTTGTGGAGGTCAGAGTGAAAGCAGGTGTGAGTGGAAGCAACAGAAGGAGTCATGTTGCTAGCC
ACCTTGGCTTCCAAGGTGTACGACCCCGAGCAACGCAAACGCATGATCACTGGGCCTCAGTGGTGGGCTC
GCTGCAAGCAAATGAACGTGCTGGACTCCTTCATCAACTACTATGATTCCGAGAAGCACGCCGAGAACGC
CGTGATTTTTCTGCATGGTAACGCTGCCTCCAGCTACCTGTGGAGGCACGTCGTGCCTCACATCGAGCCC
GTGGCTAGATGCATCATCCCTGATCTGATCGGAATGGGTAAGTCCGGCAAGAGCGGGAATGGCTCATATC
GCCTCCTGGATCACTACAAGTACCTCACCGCTTGGTTCGAGCTGCTGAACCTTCCAAAGAAAATCATCTT
TGTGGGCCACGACTGGGGGGCTTGTCTGGCCTTTCACTACTCCTACGAGCACCAAGACAAGATCAAGGCC
ATCGTCCATGCTGAGAGTGTCGTGGACGTGATCGAGTCCTGGGACGAGTGGCCTGACATCGAGGAGGATA
TCGCCCTGATCAAGAGCGAAGAGGGCGAGAAAATGGTGCTTGAGAATAACTTCTTCGTCGAGACCATGCT
CCCAAGCAAGATCATGCGGAAACTGGAGCCTGAGGAGTTCGCTGCCTACCTGGAGCCATTCAAGGAGAAG
GGCGAGGTTAGACGGCCTACCCTCTCCTGGCCTCGCGAGATCCCTCTCGTTAAGGGAGGCAAGCCCGACG
TCGTCCAGATTGTCCGCAACTACAACGCCTACCTTCGGGCCAGCGACGATCTGCCTAAGATGTTCATCGA
GTCCGACCCTGGGTTCTTTTCCAACGCTATTGTCGAG
